LOCUS       Exported 6820 bp ds-DNA circular SYN 13-MAY-2021
DEFINITION  CRISPR donor plasmid to tag human transcription factor ZNF436 with
            GFP.
ACCESSION   .
VERSION     .
KEYWORDS    pZNF436-donor
SOURCE      synthetic DNA construct
  ORGANISM  synthetic DNA construct
REFERENCE   1 (bases 1 to 6820)
  TITLE     White lab ENCODE plasmids to tag human transcription factors with
            GFP
REFERENCE   2 (bases 1 to 6820)
  AUTHORS   .
  TITLE     Direct Submission
  JOURNAL   Exported May 13, 2021 from SnapGene Server 1.1.58
            http://www.snapgene.com
FEATURES             Location/Qualifiers
     source          1..6820
                     /organism="synthetic DNA construct"
                     /mol_type="other DNA"
     primer_bind     complement(19..36)
                     /label=M13 Forward
                     /note="In lacZ gene. Also called M13-F20 or M13 (-21)
                     Forward"
     primer_bind     complement(19..35)
                     /label=M13 fwd
                     /note="common sequencing primer, one of multiple similar
                     variants"
     primer_bind     complement(28..50)
                     /label=M13/pUC Forward
                     /note="In lacZ gene"
     primer_bind     complement(244..263)
                     /label=pRS-marker
                     /note="pRS vectors, use to sequence yeast selectable
                     marker"
     primer_bind     363..385
                     /label=pGEX 3'
                     /note="pGEX vectors, reverse primer"
     primer_bind     complement(423..441)
                     /label=pBRforEco
                     /note="pBR322 vectors, upsteam of EcoRI site, forward
                     primer"
     promoter        509..613
                     /gene="bla"
                     /label=AmpR promoter
     CDS             614..1474
                     /codon_start=1
                     /gene="bla"
                     /product="beta-lactamase"
                     /label=AmpR
                     /note="confers resistance to ampicillin, carbenicillin, and
                     related antibiotics"
                     /translation="MSIQHFRVALIPFFAAFCLPVFAHPETLVKVKDAEDQLGARVGYI
                     ELDLNSGKILESFRPEERFPMMSTFKVLLCGAVLSRIDAGQEQLGRRIHYSQNDLVEYS
                     PVTEKHLTDGMTVRELCSAAITMSDNTAANLLLTTIGGPKELTAFLHNMGDHVTRLDRW
                     EPELNEAIPNDERDTTMPVAMATTLRKLLTGELLTLASRQQLIDWMEADKVAGPLLRSA
                     LPAGWFIADKSGAGERGSRGIIAALGPDGKPSRIVVIYTTGSQATMDERNRQIAEIGAS
                     LIKHW"
     primer_bind     complement(832..851)
                     /label=Amp-R
                     /note="Ampicillin resistance gene, reverse primer"
     rep_origin      1645..2233
                     /direction=RIGHT
                     /label=ori
                     /note="high-copy-number ColE1/pMB1/pBR322/pUC origin of
                     replication"
     primer_bind     2134..2153
                     /label=pBR322ori-F
                     /note="pBR322 origin, forward primer"
     primer_bind     2387..2404
                     /label=L4440
                     /note="L4440 vector, forward primer"
     protein_bind    2521..2542
                     /label=CAP binding site
                     /bound_moiety="E. coli catabolite activator protein"
                     /note="CAP binding activates transcription in the presence
                     of cAMP."
     promoter        2557..2587
                     /label=lac promoter
                     /note="promoter for the E. coli lac operon"
     protein_bind    2595..2611
                     /label=lac operator
                     /bound_moiety="lac repressor encoded by lacI"
                     /note="The lac repressor binds to the lac operator to
                     inhibit transcription in E. coli. This inhibition can be
                     relieved by adding lactose or
                     isopropyl-beta-D-thiogalactopyranoside (IPTG)."
     primer_bind     2600..2622
                     /label=M13/pUC Reverse
                     /note="In lacZ gene"
     primer_bind     2619..2635
                     /label=M13 rev
                     /note="common sequencing primer, one of multiple similar
                     variants"
     primer_bind     2619..2635
                     /label=M13 Reverse
                     /note="In lacZ gene. Also called M13-rev"
     CDS             3566..3586
                     /codon_start=1
                     /product="tobacco etch virus (TEV) protease recognition and
                     cleavage site"
                     /label=TEV site
                     /translation="ENLYFQG"
     CDS             3599..3643
                     /codon_start=1
                     /product="affinity and epitope tag derived from pancreatic
                     ribonuclease A"
                     /label=S-Tag
                     /translation="KETAAAKFERQHMDS"
     CDS             3683..3706
                     /codon_start=1
                     /product="recognition and cleavage site for human
                     rhinovirus 3C and PreScission proteases"
                     /label=HRV 3C site
                     /translation="LEVLFQGP"
     CDS             3734..4453
                     /codon_start=1
                     /product="the original enhanced GFP (Yang et al., 1996)"
                     /label=EGFP
                     /note="mammalian codon-optimized"
                     /translation="MVSKGEELFTGVVPILVELDGDVNGHKFSVSGEGEGDATYGKLTL
                     KFICTTGKLPVPWPTLVTTLTYGVQCFSRYPDHMKQHDFFKSAMPEGYVQERTIFFKDD
                     GNYKTRAEVKFEGDTLVNRIELKGIDFKEDGNILGHKLEYNYNSHNVYIMADKQKNGIK
                     VNFKIRHNIEDGSVQLADHYQQNTPIGDGPVLLPDNHYLSTQSALSKDPNEKRDHMVLK
                     EFVTAAGITLGMDELYK"
     primer_bind     complement(3779..3800)
                     /label=EGFP-N
                     /note="EGFP, reverse primer"
     primer_bind     complement(4040..4059)
                     /label=EXFP-R
                     /note="For distinguishing EGFP variants, reverse primer"
     misc_feature    4491..5076
                     /label=IRES2
                     /note="internal ribosome entry site (IRES) of the
                     encephalomyocarditis virus (EMCV)"
     primer_bind     complement(4657..4674)
                     /label=IRES reverse
                     /note="IRES internal ribosome entry site, reverse primer.
                     Also called pCDH-rev"
     primer_bind     4884..4903
                     /label=IRES-F
                     /note="IRES internal ribosome entry site, forward primer"
     CDS             5158..5961
                     /codon_start=1
                     /gene="aph(3')-II (or nptII)"
                     /product="aminoglycoside phosphotransferase from Tn5"
                     /label=NeoR/KanR
                     /note="confers resistance to neomycin, kanamycin, and G418
                     (Geneticin(R))"
                     /translation="MGSAIEQDGLHAGSPAAWVERLFGYDWAQQTIGCSDAAVFRLSAQ
                     GRPVLFVKTDLSGALNELQDEAARLSWLATTGVPCAAVLDVVTEAGRDWLLLGEVPGQD
                     LLSSHLAPAEKVSIMADAMRRLHTLDPATCPFDHQAKHRIERARTRMEAGLVDQDDLDE
                     EHQGLAPAELFARLKARMPDGEDLVVTHGDACLPNIMVENGRFSGFIDCGRLGVADRYQ
                     DIALATRDIAEELGGEWADRFLVLYGIAAPDSQRIAFYRLLDEFF"
     primer_bind     complement(5221..5240)
                     /label=Neo-R
                     /note="Neomycin resistance gene, reverse primer"
     primer_bind     5831..5850
                     /label=Neo-F
                     /note="Neomycin resistance gene, forward primer"
ORIGIN
        1 ggtaccgagc tcgaattcac tggccgtcgt tttacaacgt cgtgactggg aaaaccctgg
       61 cgttacccaa cttaatcgcc ttgcagcaca tccccctttc gccagctggc gtaatagcga
      121 agaggcccgc accgatcgcc cttcccaaca gttgcgcagc ctgaatggcg aatggcgcct
      181 gatgcggtat tttctcctta cgcatctgtg cggtatttca caccgcatat ggtgcactct
      241 cagtacaatc tgctctgatg ccgcatagtt aagccagccc cgacacccgc caacacccgc
      301 tgacgcgccc tgacgggctt gtctgctccc ggcatccgct tacagacaag ctgtgaccgt
      361 ctccgggagc tgcatgtgtc agaggttttc accgtcatca ccgaaacgcg cgagacgaaa
      421 gggcctcgtg atacgcctat ttttataggt taatgtcatg ataataatgg tttcttagac
      481 gtcaggtggc acttttcggg gaaatgtgcg cggaacccct atttgtttat ttttctaaat
      541 acattcaaat atgtatccgc tcatgagaca ataaccctga taaatgcttc aataatattg
      601 aaaaaggaag agtatgagta ttcaacattt ccgtgtcgcc cttattccct tttttgcggc
      661 attttgcctt cctgtttttg ctcacccaga aacgctggtg aaagtaaaag atgctgaaga
      721 tcagttgggt gcacgagtgg gttacatcga actggatctc aacagcggta agatccttga
      781 gagttttcgc cccgaagaac gttttccaat gatgagcact tttaaagttc tgctatgtgg
      841 cgcggtatta tcccgtattg acgccgggca agagcaactc ggtcgccgca tacactattc
      901 tcagaatgac ttggttgagt actcaccagt cacagaaaag catcttacgg atggcatgac
      961 agtaagagaa ttatgcagtg ctgccataac catgagtgat aacactgcgg ccaacttact
     1021 tctgacaacg atcggaggac cgaaggagct aaccgctttt ttgcacaaca tgggggatca
     1081 tgtaactcgc cttgatcgtt gggaaccgga gctgaatgaa gccataccaa acgacgagcg
     1141 tgacaccacg atgcctgtag caatggcaac aacgttgcgc aaactattaa ctggcgaact
     1201 acttactcta gcttcccggc aacaattaat agactggatg gaggcggata aagttgcagg
     1261 accacttctg cgctcggccc ttccggctgg ctggtttatt gctgataaat ctggagccgg
     1321 tgagcgtggg tctcgcggta tcattgcagc actggggcca gatggtaagc cctcccgtat
     1381 cgtagttatc tacacgacgg ggagtcaggc aactatggat gaacgaaata gacagatcgc
     1441 tgagataggt gcctcactga ttaagcattg gtaactgtca gaccaagttt actcatatat
     1501 actttagatt gatttaaaac ttcattttta atttaaaagg atctaggtga agatcctttt
     1561 tgataatctc atgaccaaaa tcccttaacg tgagttttcg ttccactgag cgtcagaccc
     1621 cgtagaaaag atcaaaggat cttcttgaga tccttttttt ctgcgcgtaa tctgctgctt
     1681 gcaaacaaaa aaaccaccgc taccagcggt ggtttgtttg ccggatcaag agctaccaac
     1741 tctttttccg aaggtaactg gcttcagcag agcgcagata ccaaatactg tccttctagt
     1801 gtagccgtag ttaggccacc acttcaagaa ctctgtagca ccgcctacat acctcgctct
     1861 gctaatcctg ttaccagtgg ctgctgccag tggcgataag tcgtgtctta ccgggttgga
     1921 ctcaagacga tagttaccgg ataaggcgca gcggtcgggc tgaacggggg gttcgtgcac
     1981 acagcccagc ttggagcgaa cgacctacac cgaactgaga tacctacagc gtgagctatg
     2041 agaaagcgcc acgcttcccg aagggagaaa ggcggacagg tatccggtaa gcggcagggt
     2101 cggaacagga gagcgcacga gggagcttcc agggggaaac gcctggtatc tttatagtcc
     2161 tgtcgggttt cgccacctct gacttgagcg tcgatttttg tgatgctcgt caggggggcg
     2221 gagcctatgg aaaaacgcca gcaacgcggc ctttttacgg ttcctggcct tttgctggcc
     2281 ttttgctcac atgttctttc ctgcgttatc ccctgattct gtggataacc gtattaccgc
     2341 ctttgagtga gctgataccg ctcgccgcag ccgaacgacc gagcgcagcg agtcagtgag
     2401 cgaggaagcg gaagagcgcc caatacgcaa accgcctctc cccgcgcgtt ggccgattca
     2461 ttaatgcagc tggcacgaca ggtttcccga ctggaaagcg ggcagtgagc gcaacgcaat
     2521 taatgtgagt tagctcactc attaggcacc ccaggcttta cactttatgc ttccggctcg
     2581 tatgttgtgt ggaattgtga gcggataaca atttcacaca ggaaacagct atgaccatga
     2641 ttacgccaag cttggcttca gtcgcagctc acaccttatt cagcatcaaa gaacacatac
     2701 tggggagagg ccttatgact gtaacgagtg tgggaaaagt tttggaagaa gttctcacct
     2761 gattcagcat cagacaatcc acactggaga gaagcctcac aaatgtaatg agtgtggaaa
     2821 aagtttctgc cgtctctctc acctaatcca acaccaaagg acccacagtg gtgagaaacc
     2881 ctatgagtgt gaggagtgtg ggaaaagctt cagccggagc tctcacctag ctcagcacca
     2941 gaggacccac acgggtgaga aaccttatga atgtaacgaa tgtggccgag gcttcagtga
     3001 gagatctgat ctcatcaaac actatcgagt ccacacaggg gagaggccct acaagtgtga
     3061 tgagtgtggg aagaatttca gtcagaactc cgaccttgtg cgtcatcgca gagcccacac
     3121 gggagagaag ccataccact gtaacgaatg tggggaaaat ttcagccgca tctcacactt
     3181 ggttcagcac cagagaactc acactggaga gaagccatat gaatgcaatg cttgtgggaa
     3241 aagcttcagc cggagctctc atctcatcac acaccagaaa attcacactg gagagaagcc
     3301 ttatgagtgt aatgagtgtt ggcgaagctt tggtgaaagg tcagatctaa ttaaacatca
     3361 gagaacccac acaggggaga agccctacga gtgtgtgcag tgtgggaaag gtttcaccca
     3421 gagctccaac ctcatcacac atcaaagagt tcacacggga gagaaacctt atgaatgtac
     3481 cgaatgtgag aagagtttca gcaggagctc agctcttatt aaacataaga gagttcatac
     3541 ggacgggatt ccaactactg caagcgagaa tctttatttt cagggcgccg ccaaattcaa
     3601 agaaaccgct gctgctaaat tcgaacgcca gcacatggac agcggaggtg gaggttcgag
     3661 cggtccctcg ggttcgtcga gcctggaagt tctgttccag gggcccctgt cgtcgagcgg
     3721 tccctcgggt tcgatggtga gcaaaggcga ggagctgttc accggggtgg tgcccatcct
     3781 ggtcgagctg gacggcgacg taaacggcca caagttcagc gtgtccggcg agggcgaggg
     3841 cgatgccacc tacggcaagc tgaccctgaa gttcatctgc accaccggca agctgcccgt
     3901 gccctggccc accctcgtga ccaccctgac ctacggcgtg cagtgcttca gccgctaccc
     3961 cgaccacatg aagcagcacg acttcttcaa gtccgccatg cccgaaggct acgtccagga
     4021 gcgcaccatc ttcttcaagg acgacggcaa ctacaagacc cgcgccgagg tgaagttcga
     4081 gggcgacacc ctggtgaacc gcatcgagct gaagggcatc gacttcaagg aggacggcaa
     4141 catcctgggg cacaagctgg agtacaacta caacagccac aacgtctata tcatggccga
     4201 caagcagaag aacggcatca aggtgaactt caagatccgc cacaacatcg aggacggcag
     4261 cgtgcagctc gccgaccact accagcagaa cacccccatc ggcgacggcc ccgtgctgct
     4321 gcccgacaac cactacctga gcacccagtc cgccctgagc aaagacccca acgagaagcg
     4381 cgatcacatg gtccttaagg agttcgtgac cgccgccggg atcactctcg gcatggacga
     4441 gctgtacaag taatgatcta gagtcgagtt aattaagaat tccgcccccc cccctctccc
     4501 tccccccccc taacgttact ggccgaagcc gcttggaata aggccggtgt gcgtttgtct
     4561 atatgttatt ttccaccata ttgccgtctt ttggcaatgt gagggcccgg aaacctggcc
     4621 ctgtcttctt gacgagcatt cctaggggtc tttcccctct cgccaaagga atgcagggtc
     4681 tgttgaatgt cgtgaaggaa gcagttcctc tggaagcttc ttgaagacaa acaacgtctg
     4741 tagcgaccct ttgcaggcag cggaaccccc cacctggcga caggtgcctc tgcggccaaa
     4801 agccacgtgt ataagataca cctgcaaagg cggcacaacc ccagtgccac gttgtgagtt
     4861 ggatagttgt ggaaagagtc aaatggctct cctcaagcgt attcaacaag gggctgaagg
     4921 atgcccagaa ggtaccccat tgtatgggat ctgatctggg gcctcggtgc acatgcttta
     4981 catgtgttta gtcgaggtta aaaaaacgtc taggcccccc gaaccacggg gacgtggttt
     5041 tcctttgaaa aacacgatga taatatggcc acaacctgtt acattgcaca agataaaaat
     5101 atatcatcac gaacagtaaa actgtctgct tacataaaca gtaatacaag gggtgttatg
     5161 ggatcggcca ttgaacaaga tggattgcac gcaggttctc cggccgcttg ggtggagagg
     5221 ctattcggct atgactgggc acaacagaca atcggctgct ctgatgccgc cgtgttccgg
     5281 ctgtcagcgc aggggcgccc ggttcttttt gtcaagaccg acctgtccgg tgccctgaat
     5341 gaactgcagg acgaggcagc gcggctatcg tggctggcca cgacgggcgt tccttgcgca
     5401 gctgtgctcg acgttgtcac tgaagcggga agggactggc tgctattggg cgaagtgccg
     5461 gggcaggatc tcctgtcatc tcaccttgct cctgccgaga aagtatccat catggctgat
     5521 gcaatgcggc ggctgcatac gcttgatccg gctacctgcc cattcgacca ccaagcgaaa
     5581 catcgcatcg agcgagcacg tactcggatg gaagccggtc ttgtcgatca ggatgatctg
     5641 gacgaagagc atcaggggct cgcgccagcc gaactgttcg ccaggctcaa ggcgcgcatg
     5701 cccgacggcg aggatctcgt cgtgacccat ggcgatgcct gcttgccgaa tatcatggtg
     5761 gaaaatggcc gcttttctgg attcatcgac tgtggccggc tgggtgtggc ggaccgctat
     5821 caggacatag cgttggctac ccgtgatatt gctgaagagc ttggcggcga atgggctgac
     5881 cgcttcctcg tgctttacgg tatcgccgct cccgattcgc agcgcatcgc cttctatcgc
     5941 cttcttgacg agttcttctg agctgtaatt atgatggctg agaaatgatt catttgaaga
     6001 tacaatttta tttgatatca atgaacgccc tcaagactga gctgctttta tcatactctc
     6061 ctagttgtgg gccacgattt aaaccatcag agatgacaag ccatttgaaa ttctgaccct
     6121 cagctttggg aatgttatct cctccaaaat ggtgattttt attcactcaa tgggttactt
     6181 cattaaaagc agccccacaa gtaactggaa atctgaagac caggggacaa atgctggtga
     6241 atgcttaggc ctggaaatgg agtaaatctt tcaatgttat tttctcccat ccttggccca
     6301 aggaactatg ctaagtgaaa cgtgggactg taatagggtg gtaatggctg ctttggaaaa
     6361 aggcaactag agactctgcc taaattgcca cacctattca cacaccatag tagttgggca
     6421 cacacatctt cccttccaaa gggctttttc cttgagttgc tcatgcattt gtatcttttc
     6481 catcttcctg agggcaagat tttgcacgat gaaggcaatg attgtaactt ttctccttct
     6541 cattgtttct aattagctcc tttaaagctt gcatctttgt gaaggctaac tgaagatacg
     6601 gttggaaagg aaaaatgaga cacaggtttg gggaccaagg acccatcaat gatggtgact
     6661 ttagcagaag atgcccacag ttattactgc cattaatcag atttatgaat tttctttggg
     6721 gatcactata gggaatattg tatagaaaat atcttcaaga aaagatagga ccatcagtga
     6781 cagttaagtg taaggagcaa gtggaattga gtccttcagg
//
