LOCUS       Exported 6820 bp ds-DNA circular SYN 13-MAY-2021
DEFINITION  CRISPR donor plasmid to tag human transcription factor ZNF436 with
            GFP.
ACCESSION   .
VERSION     .
KEYWORDS    pZNF436-donor
SOURCE      synthetic DNA construct
  ORGANISM  synthetic DNA construct
REFERENCE   1 (bases 1 to 6820)
  TITLE     White lab ENCODE plasmids to tag human transcription factors with
            GFP
REFERENCE   2 (bases 1 to 6820)
  AUTHORS   .
  TITLE     Direct Submission
  JOURNAL   Exported May 13, 2021 from SnapGene Server 1.1.58
            http://www.snapgene.com
FEATURES             Location/Qualifiers
     source          1..6820
                     /organism="synthetic DNA construct"
                     /mol_type="other DNA"
     primer_bind     complement(19..36)
                     /label=M13 Forward
                     /note="In lacZ gene. Also called M13-F20 or M13 (-21)
                     Forward"
     primer_bind     complement(19..35)
                     /label=M13 fwd
                     /note="common sequencing primer, one of multiple similar
                     variants"
     primer_bind     complement(28..50)
                     /label=M13/pUC Forward
                     /note="In lacZ gene"
     primer_bind     complement(244..263)
                     /label=pRS-marker
                     /note="pRS vectors, use to sequence yeast selectable
                     marker"
     primer_bind     363..385
                     /label=pGEX 3'
                     /note="pGEX vectors, reverse primer"
     primer_bind     complement(423..441)
                     /label=pBRforEco
                     /note="pBR322 vectors, upsteam of EcoRI site, forward
                     primer"
     promoter        509..613
                     /gene="bla"
                     /label=AmpR promoter
     CDS             614..1474
                     /codon_start=1
                     /gene="bla"
                     /product="beta-lactamase"
                     /label=AmpR
                     /note="confers resistance to ampicillin, carbenicillin, and
                     related antibiotics"
                     /translation="MSIQHFRVALIPFFAAFCLPVFAHPETLVKVKDAEDQLGARVGYI
                     ELDLNSGKILESFRPEERFPMMSTFKVLLCGAVLSRIDAGQEQLGRRIHYSQNDLVEYS
                     PVTEKHLTDGMTVRELCSAAITMSDNTAANLLLTTIGGPKELTAFLHNMGDHVTRLDRW
                     EPELNEAIPNDERDTTMPVAMATTLRKLLTGELLTLASRQQLIDWMEADKVAGPLLRSA
                     LPAGWFIADKSGAGERGSRGIIAALGPDGKPSRIVVIYTTGSQATMDERNRQIAEIGAS
                     LIKHW"
     primer_bind     complement(832..851)
                     /label=Amp-R
                     /note="Ampicillin resistance gene, reverse primer"
     rep_origin      1645..2233
                     /direction=RIGHT
                     /label=ori
                     /note="high-copy-number ColE1/pMB1/pBR322/pUC origin of
                     replication"
     primer_bind     2134..2153
                     /label=pBR322ori-F
                     /note="pBR322 origin, forward primer"
     primer_bind     2387..2404
                     /label=L4440
                     /note="L4440 vector, forward primer"
     protein_bind    2521..2542
                     /label=CAP binding site
                     /bound_moiety="E. coli catabolite activator protein"
                     /note="CAP binding activates transcription in the presence
                     of cAMP."
     promoter        2557..2587
                     /label=lac promoter
                     /note="promoter for the E. coli lac operon"
     protein_bind    2595..2611
                     /label=lac operator
                     /bound_moiety="lac repressor encoded by lacI"
                     /note="The lac repressor binds to the lac operator to
                     inhibit transcription in E. coli. This inhibition can be
                     relieved by adding lactose or
                     isopropyl-beta-D-thiogalactopyranoside (IPTG)."
     primer_bind     2600..2622
                     /label=M13/pUC Reverse
                     /note="In lacZ gene"
     primer_bind     2619..2635
                     /label=M13 rev
                     /note="common sequencing primer, one of multiple similar
                     variants"
     primer_bind     2619..2635
                     /label=M13 Reverse
                     /note="In lacZ gene. Also called M13-rev"
     CDS             3566..3586
                     /codon_start=1
                     /product="tobacco etch virus (TEV) protease recognition and
                     cleavage site"
                     /label=TEV site
                     /translation="ENLYFQG"
     CDS             3599..3643
                     /codon_start=1
                     /product="affinity and epitope tag derived from pancreatic
                     ribonuclease A"
                     /label=S-Tag
                     /translation="KETAAAKFERQHMDS"
     CDS             3683..3706
                     /codon_start=1
                     /product="recognition and cleavage site for human
                     rhinovirus 3C and PreScission proteases"
                     /label=HRV 3C site
                     /translation="LEVLFQGP"
     CDS             3734..4453
                     /codon_start=1
                     /product="the original enhanced GFP (Yang et al., 1996)"
                     /label=EGFP
                     /note="mammalian codon-optimized"
                     /translation="MVSKGEELFTGVVPILVELDGDVNGHKFSVSGEGEGDATYGKLTL
                     KFICTTGKLPVPWPTLVTTLTYGVQCFSRYPDHMKQHDFFKSAMPEGYVQERTIFFKDD
                     GNYKTRAEVKFEGDTLVNRIELKGIDFKEDGNILGHKLEYNYNSHNVYIMADKQKNGIK
                     VNFKIRHNIEDGSVQLADHYQQNTPIGDGPVLLPDNHYLSTQSALSKDPNEKRDHMVLK
                     EFVTAAGITLGMDELYK"
     primer_bind     complement(3779..3800)
                     /label=EGFP-N
                     /note="EGFP, reverse primer"
     primer_bind     complement(4040..4059)
                     /label=EXFP-R
                     /note="For distinguishing EGFP variants, reverse primer"
     misc_feature    4491..5076
                     /label=IRES2
                     /note="internal ribosome entry site (IRES) of the
                     encephalomyocarditis virus (EMCV)"
     primer_bind     complement(4657..4674)
                     /label=IRES reverse
                     /note="IRES internal ribosome entry site, reverse primer.
                     Also called pCDH-rev"
     primer_bind     4884..4903
                     /label=IRES-F
                     /note="IRES internal ribosome entry site, forward primer"
     CDS             5158..5961
                     /codon_start=1
                     /gene="aph(3')-II (or nptII)"
                     /product="aminoglycoside phosphotransferase from Tn5"
                     /label=NeoR/KanR
                     /note="confers resistance to neomycin, kanamycin, and G418
                     (Geneticin(R))"
                     /translation="MGSAIEQDGLHAGSPAAWVERLFGYDWAQQTIGCSDAAVFRLSAQ
                     GRPVLFVKTDLSGALNELQDEAARLSWLATTGVPCAAVLDVVTEAGRDWLLLGEVPGQD
                     LLSSHLAPAEKVSIMADAMRRLHTLDPATCPFDHQAKHRIERARTRMEAGLVDQDDLDE
                     EHQGLAPAELFARLKARMPDGEDLVVTHGDACLPNIMVENGRFSGFIDCGRLGVADRYQ
                     DIALATRDIAEELGGEWADRFLVLYGIAAPDSQRIAFYRLLDEFF"
     primer_bind     complement(5221..5240)
                     /label=Neo-R
                     /note="Neomycin resistance gene, reverse primer"
     primer_bind     5831..5850
                     /label=Neo-F
                     /note="Neomycin resistance gene, forward primer"
ORIGIN
        1 ggtaccgagc tcgaattcac tggccgtcgt tttacaacgt cgtgactggg aaaaccctgg
       61 cgttacccaa cttaatcgcc ttgcagcaca tccccctttc gccagctggc gtaatagcga
      121 agaggcccgc accgatcgcc cttcccaaca gttgcgcagc ctgaatggcg aatggcgcct
      181 gatgcggtat tttctcctta cgcatctgtg cggtatttca caccgcatat ggtgcactct
      241 cagtacaatc tgctctgatg ccgcatagtt aagccagccc cgacacccgc caacacccgc
      301 tgacgcgccc tgacgggctt gtctgctccc ggcatccgct tacagacaag ctgtgaccgt
      361 ctccgggagc tgcatgtgtc agaggttttc accgtcatca ccgaaacgcg cgagacgaaa
      421 gggcctcgtg atacgcctat ttttataggt taatgtcatg ataataatgg tttcttagac
      481 gtcaggtggc acttttcggg gaaatgtgcg cggaacccct atttgtttat ttttctaaat
      541 acattcaaat atgtatccgc tcatgagaca ataaccctga taaatgcttc aataatattg
      601 aaaaaggaag agtatgagta ttcaacattt ccgtgtcgcc cttattccct tttttgcggc
      661 attttgcctt cctgtttttg ctcacccaga aacgctggtg aaagtaaaag atgctgaaga
      721 tcagttgggt gcacgagtgg gttacatcga actggatctc aacagcggta agatccttga
      781 gagttttcgc cccgaagaac gttttccaat gatgagcact tttaaagttc tgctatgtgg
      841 cgcggtatta tcccgtattg acgccgggca agagcaactc ggtcgccgca tacactattc
      901 tcagaatgac ttggttgagt actcaccagt cacagaaaag catcttacgg atggcatgac
      961 agtaagagaa ttatgcagtg ctgccataac catgagtgat aacactgcgg ccaacttact
     1021 tctgacaacg atcggaggac cgaaggagct aaccgctttt ttgcacaaca tgggggatca
     1081 tgtaactcgc cttgatcgtt gggaaccgga gctgaatgaa gccataccaa acgacgagcg
     1141 tgacaccacg atgcctgtag caatggcaac aacgttgcgc aaactattaa ctggcgaact
     1201 acttactcta gcttcccggc aacaattaat agactggatg gaggcggata aagttgcagg
     1261 accacttctg cgctcggccc ttccggctgg ctggtttatt gctgataaat ctggagccgg
     1321 tgagcgtggg tctcgcggta tcattgcagc actggggcca gatggtaagc cctcccgtat
     1381 cgtagttatc tacacgacgg ggagtcaggc aactatggat gaacgaaata gacagatcgc
     1441 tgagataggt gcctcactga ttaagcattg gtaactgtca gaccaagttt actcatatat
     1501 actttagatt gatttaaaac ttcattttta atttaaaagg atctaggtga agatcctttt
     1561 tgataatctc atgaccaaaa tcccttaacg tgagttttcg ttccactgag cgtcagaccc
     1621 cgtagaaaag atcaaaggat cttcttgaga tccttttttt ctgcgcgtaa tctgctgctt
     1681 gcaaacaaaa aaaccaccgc taccagcggt ggtttgtttg ccggatcaag agctaccaac
     1741 tctttttccg aaggtaactg gcttcagcag agcgcagata ccaaatactg ttcttctagt
     1801 gtagccgtag ttaggccacc acttcaagaa ctctgtagca ccgcctacat acctcgctct
     1861 gctaatcctg ttaccagtgg ctgctgccag tggcgataag tcgtgtctta ccgggttgga
     1921 ctcaagacga tagttaccgg ataaggcgca gcggtcgggc tgaacggggg gttcgtgcac
     1981 acagcccagc ttggagcgaa cgacctacac cgaactgaga tacctacagc gtgagctatg
     2041 agaaagcgcc acgcttcccg aagggagaaa ggcggacagg tatccggtaa gcggcagggt
     2101 cggaacagga gagcgcacga gggagcttcc agggggaaac gcctggtatc tttatagtcc
     2161 tgtcgggttt cgccacctct gacttgagcg tcgatttttg tgatgctcgt caggggggcg
     2221 gagcctatgg aaaaacgcca gcaacgcggc ctttttacgg ttcctggcct tttgctggcc
     2281 ttttgctcac atgttctttc ctgcgttatc ccctgattct gtggataacc gtattaccgc
     2341 ctttgagtga gctgataccg ctcgccgcag ccgaacgacc gagcgcagcg agtcagtgag
     2401 cgaggaagcg gaagagcgcc caatacgcaa accgcctctc cccgcgcgtt ggccgattca
     2461 ttaatgcagc tggcacgaca ggtttcccga ctggaaagcg ggcagtgagc gcaacgcaat
     2521 taatgtgagt tagctcactc attaggcacc ccaggcttta cactttatgc ttccggctcg
     2581 tatgttgtgt ggaattgtga gcggataaca atttcacaca ggaaacagct atgaccatga
     2641 ttacgccaag cttggcttca gtcgcagctc acaccttatt cagcatcaaa gaacacatac
     2701 tggggagagg ccttatgact gtaacgagtg tgggaaaagt tttggaagaa gttctcacct
     2761 gattcagcat cagacaatcc acactggaga gaagcctcac aaatgtaatg agtgtggaaa
     2821 aagtttctgc cgtctctctc acctaatcca acaccaaagg acccacagtg gtgagaaacc
     2881 ctatgagtgt gaggagtgtg ggaaaagctt cagccggagc tctcacctag ctcagcacca
     2941 gaggacccac acgggtgaga aaccttatga atgtaacgaa tgtggccgag gcttcagtga
     3001 gagatctgat ctcatcaaac actatcgagt ccacacaggg gagaggccct acaagtgtga
     3061 tgagtgtggg aagaacttca gtcagaactc cgaccttgtg cgtcatcgca gagcccacac
     3121 gggagagaag ccataccact gtaacgaatg tggggaaaat ttcagccgca tctcacactt
     3181 ggttcagcac cagagaactc acactggaga gaagccatat gaatgcaatg cttgtgggaa
     3241 aagcttcagc cggagctctc atctcatcac acaccagaaa attcacactg gagagaagcc
     3301 ttatgagtgt aatgagtgtt ggcgaagctt tggtgaaagg tcagatctaa ttaaacatca
     3361 gagaacccac acaggggaga agccctacga gtgtgtgcag tgtgggaaag gtttcaccca
     3421 gagctccaac ctcatcacac atcaaagagt tcacacggga gagaaacctt atgaatgtac
     3481 cgaatgtgag aagagtttca gcaggagctc agctcttatt aaacataaga gagttcatac
     3541 ggacgggatt ccaactactg caagcgagaa tctttatttt cagggcgccg ccaaattcaa
     3601 agaaaccgct gctgctaaat tcgaacgcca gcacatggac agcggaggtg gaggttcgag
     3661 cggtccctcg ggttcgtcga gcctggaagt tctgttccag gggcccctgt cgtcgagcgg
     3721 tccctcgggt tcgatggtga gcaaaggcga ggagctgttc accggggtgg tgcccatcct
     3781 ggtcgagctg gacggcgacg taaacggcca caagttcagc gtgtccggcg agggcgaggg
     3841 cgatgccacc tacggcaagc tgaccctgaa gttcatctgc accaccggca agctgcccgt
     3901 gccctggccc accctcgtga ccaccctgac ctacggcgtg cagtgcttca gccgctaccc
     3961 cgaccacatg aagcagcacg acttcttcaa gtccgccatg cccgaaggct acgtccagga
     4021 gcgcaccatc ttcttcaagg acgacggcaa ctacaagacc cgcgccgagg tgaagttcga
     4081 gggcgacacc ctggtgaacc gcatcgagct gaagggcatc gacttcaagg aggacggcaa
     4141 catcctgggg cacaagctgg agtacaacta caacagccac aacgtctata tcatggccga
     4201 caagcagaag aacggcatca aggtgaactt caagatccgc cacaacatcg aggacggcag
     4261 cgtgcagctc gccgaccact accagcagaa cacccccatc ggcgacggcc ccgtgctgct
     4321 gcccgacaac cactacctga gcacccagtc cgccctgagc aaagacccca acgagaagcg
     4381 cgatcacatg gtccttaagg agttcgtgac cgccgccggg atcactctcg gcatggacga
     4441 gctgtacaag taatgatcta gagtcgagtt aattaagaat tccgcccccc cccctctccc
     4501 tccccccccc taacgttact ggccgaagcc gcttggaata aggccggtgt gcgtttgtct
     4561 atatgttatt ttccaccata ttgccgtctt ttggcaatgt gagggcccgg aaacctggcc
     4621 ctgtcttctt gacgagcatt cctaggggtc tttcccctct cgccaaagga atgcagggtc
     4681 tgttgaatgt cgtgaaggaa gcagttcctc tggaagcttc ttgaagacaa acaacgtctg
     4741 tagcgaccct ttgcaggcag cggaaccccc cacctggcga caggtgcctc tgcggccaaa
     4801 agccacgtgt ataagataca cctgcaaagg cggcacaacc ccagtgccac gttgtgagtt
     4861 ggatagttgt ggaaagagtc aaatggctct cctcaagcgt attcaacaag gggctgaagg
     4921 atgcccagaa ggtaccccat tgtatgggat ctgatctggg gcctcggtgc acatgcttta
     4981 catgtgttta gtcgaggtta aaaaaacgtc taggcccccc gaaccacggg gacgtggttt
     5041 tcctttgaaa aacacgatga taatatggcc acaacctgtt acattgcaca agataaaaat
     5101 atatcatcac gaacagtaaa actgtctgct tacataaaca gtaatacaag gggtgttatg
     5161 ggatcggcca ttgaacaaga tggattgcac gcaggttctc cggccgcttg ggtggagagg
     5221 ctattcggct atgactgggc acaacagaca atcggctgct ctgatgccgc cgtgttccgg
     5281 ctgtcagcgc aggggcgccc ggttcttttt gtcaagaccg acctgtccgg tgccctgaat
     5341 gaactgcagg acgaggcagc gcggctatcg tggctggcca cgacgggcgt tccttgcgca
     5401 gctgtgctcg acgttgtcac tgaagcggga agggactggc tgctattggg cgaagtgccg
     5461 gggcaggatc tcctgtcatc tcaccttgct cctgccgaga aagtatccat catggctgat
     5521 gcaatgcggc ggctgcatac gcttgatccg gctacctgcc cattcgacca ccaagcgaaa
     5581 catcgcatcg agcgagcacg tactcggatg gaagccggtc ttgtcgatca ggatgatctg
     5641 gacgaagagc atcaggggct cgcgccagcc gaactgttcg ccaggctcaa ggcgcgcatg
     5701 cccgacggcg aggatctcgt cgtgacccat ggcgatgcct gcttgccgaa tatcatggtg
     5761 gaaaatggcc gcttttctgg attcatcgac tgtggccggc tgggtgtggc ggaccgctat
     5821 caggacatag cgttggctac ccgtgatatt gctgaagagc ttggcggcga atgggctgac
     5881 cgcttcctcg tgctttacgg tatcgccgct cccgattcgc agcgcatcgc cttctatcgc
     5941 cttcttgacg agttcttctg agctgtaatt atgatggctg agaaatgatt catttgaaga
     6001 tacaatttta tttgatatca atgaacgccc tcaagactga gctgctttta tcatactctc
     6061 ctagttgtgg gccacgattt aaaccatcag agatgacaag ccatttgaaa ttctgaccct
     6121 cagctttggg aatgttatct cctccaaaat ggtgattttt attcactcaa tgggttactt
     6181 cattaaaagc agccccacaa gtaactggaa atctgaagac caggggacaa atgctggtga
     6241 atgcctaggc ctggaaatgg agtaaatctt tcaatgttat tttctcccat ccttggccca
     6301 aggaactatg ctaagtgaaa cgtgggactg taatagggtg gtaatggctg ctttggaaaa
     6361 aggcaactag agactctgcc taaattgcca cacctattca cacaccatag tagttgggca
     6421 cacacatctt cccttccaaa gggctttttc cttgagttgc tcatgcattt gtatcttttc
     6481 catcttcctg agggcaagat tttgcacgat gaaggcaatg attgtaactt ttctccttct
     6541 cattgtttct aattagctcc tttaaagctt gcatctttgt gaaggctaac tgaagatacg
     6601 gttggaaagg aaaaatgaga cacaggtttg gggaccaagg acccatcaat gatggtgact
     6661 ttagcagaag atgcccacag ttattactgc cattaatcag atttatgaat tttctttggg
     6721 gatcactata gggaatattg tatagaaaat atcttcaaga aaagatagga ccatcagtga
     6781 cagttaagtg taaggagcaa gtggaattga gtccttcagg
//
